>Addgene plasmid #214564 | AiP1873 - pAAV-AiE2499m-minBG-SYFP2-WPRE-BGHpA | addgene full sequence | sequence record 432577 | Addgene NGS Result
TCAAGACGATAGTTACCGGATAAGGCGCAGCGGTCGGGCTGAACGGGGGGTTCGTGCACACAGCCCAGCT
TGGAGCGAACGACCTACACCGAACTGAGATACCTACAGCGTGAGCTATGAGAAAGCGCCACGCTTCCCGA
AGGGAGAAAGGCGGACAGGTATCCGGTAAGCGGCAGGGTCGGAACAGGAGAGCGCACGAGGGAGCTTCCA
GGGGGAAACGCCTGGTATCTTTATAGTCCTGTCGGGTTTCGCCACCTCTGACTTGAGCGTCGATTTTTGT
GATGCTCGTCAGGGGGGCGGAGCCTATGGAAAAACGCCAGCAACGCGGCCTTTTTACGGTTCCTGGCCTT
TTGCTGGCCTTTTGCTCACATGTCCTGCAGGCAGCTGCGCGCTCGCTCGCTCACTGAGGCCGCCCGGGCG
TCGGGCGACCTTTGGTCGCCCGGCCTCAGTGAGCGAGCGAGCGCGCAGAGAGGGAGTGGCCAACTCCATC
ACTAGGGGTTCCTGCGGCCGCACGCGTTGTAAGAGTAATAATCGAATGGTTACTGTATATTGCACATTTT
ACTGAACGGACCTCAGCAGGTCGCTGTCTCTTTCACATTACAGAATCCTGGAGCAAAAAGGGGCTGCTGT
TTAGTTCCAGGCCTAGCTGTCTCCTCAGTGCACTGCGGGAACTCACTAAGCATCTATTGGGCTGGCTGCA
AAGCACGGAAATCTAAATTTGGGTGTCAGGAATATATTTGGGTGTTTCCAGTTCAGGGACACTCCAGCAG
CTCCAGGTCTGACCCAAATTCGTCCTTTTAAGGGCCTGTGTAGCTCAGTGCCATAGAACAACTTCATGTC
CCTCTGTAGTCCCATGTCGTAATTTATCAGCTGTTTCAGGGATGCATACTAAGTCCTGTGAAGCTGGTAC
AGGAACAAAGAATCCTTGCAGAGCAGCTTGGCGATTTAGCTCAAATCAATTCTATAAATATTTAGCATTT
ATGCTGATTGCTGCCTTCCTACCACCATATTATCTTTAGACTTTAATAATATACTGCAAGATTAAATGGA
AAGTGCAGCCCATGATGTCTGAATTTCCCTTTGTTTTATGAAAGGCAGTATACAGCTAATTTTAAAAGAA
ATAGACATTATTCTTAGGAAAATAATATGATTTTCTATACTATTTCCTTTCTAAACAGAATTTTACTTAT
TTTTCCGGAGCTCGGGCTGGGCATAAAAGTCAGGGCAGAGCCATCTATTGCTTACATTTGCTTCTGGGAT
CCAGATCTTTCGAAGCTAGCGCTACCGGTCGCCACCATGGTGAGCAAGGGCGAGGAGCTGTTCACCGGGG
TGGTGCCCATCCTGGTCGAGCTGGACGGCGACGTAAACGGCCACAAGTTCAGCGTGTCCGGCGAGGGCGA
GGGCGATGCCACCTACGGCAAGCTGACCCTGAAGCTGATCTGCACCACCGGCAAGCTGCCCGTGCCCTGG
CCCACCCTCGTGACCACCCTGGGCTACGGCGTGCAGTGCTTCGCCCGCTACCCCGACCACATGAAGCAGC
ACGACTTCTTCAAGTCCGCCATGCCCGAAGGCTACGTCCAGGAGCGCACCATCTTCTTCAAGGACGACGG
CAACTACAAGACCCGCGCCGAGGTGAAGTTCGAGGGCGACACCCTGGTGAACCGCATCGAGCTGAAGGGC
ATCGACTTCAAGGAGGACGGCAACATCCTGGGGCACAAGCTGGAGTACAACTACAACAGCCACAACGTCT
ATATCACCGCCGACAAGCAGAAGAACGGCATCAAGGCCAACTTCAAGATCCGCCACAACATCGAGGACGG
CGGCGTGCAGCTCGCCGACCACTACCAGCAGAACACCCCCATCGGCGACGGCCCCGTGCTGCTGCCCGAC
AACCACTACCTGAGCTACCAGTCCAAGCTGAGCAAAGACCCCAACGAGAAGCGCGATCACATGGTCCTGC
TGGAGTTCGTGACCGCCGCCGGGATCACTCTCGGCATGGACGAGCTGTACAAGTAAGTCGACGGCGCGCC
GCGGCCGCGAATTCGATATCATAATCAACCTCTGGATTACAAAATTTGTGAAAGATTGACTGGTATTCTT
AACTATGTTGCTCCTTTTACGCTATGTGGATACGCTGCTTTAATGCCTTTGTATCATGCTATTGCTTCCC
GTATGGCTTTCATTTTCTCCTCCTTGTATAAATCCTGGTTAGTTCTTGCCACGGCGGAACTCATCGCCGC
CTGCCTTGCCCGCTGCTGGACAGGGGCTCGGCTGTTGGGCACTGACAATTCCGTGGCTCGAGAGATCTTC
GACTGTGCCTTCTAGTTGCCAGCCATCTGTTGTTTGCCCCTCCCCCGTGCCTTCCTTGACCCTGGAAGGT
GCCACTCCCACTGTCCTTTCCTAATAAAATGAGGAAATTGCATCGCATTGTCTGAGTAGGTGTCATTCTA
TTCTGGGGGGTGGGGTGGGGCAGGACAGCAAGGGGGAGGATTGGGAAGACAATAGCAGGCATGAGATCTC
ACGTGCGGACCGAGCGGCCGCAGGAACCCCTAGTGATGGAGTTGGCCACTCCCTCTCTGCGCGCTCGCTC
GCTCACTGAGGCCGGGCGACCAAAGGTCGCCCGACGCCCGGGCTTTGCCCGGGCGGCCTCAGTGAGCGAG
CGAGCGCGCAGCTGCCTGCAGGGGCGCCTGATGCGGTATTTTCTCCTTACGCATCTGTGCGGTATTTCAC
ACCGCATA
[95 nt withheld, positions 2739-2833]
T
[46 nt withheld, positions 2835-2880]
C
[141 nt withheld, positions 2882-3022]
CCTTTGACGTTGGAGTCCACGTTCTTT
[37 nt withheld, positions 3050-3086]
ACTCTATCTCGGGCTATTCTTTTGATTTATAAGGGATTTTGCCGATTTCGGTCTATTGGTTAAAAAATGA
GCTGATTTAACAAAAATTTAACGCGAATTTTAACAAAATATTAACGTTTACAATTTTATGGTGCACTCTC
AGTACAATCTGCTCTGATGCCGCATAGTTAAGCCAGCCCCGACACCCGCCAACACCCGCTGACGCGCCCT
GACGGGCTTGTCTGCTCCCGGCATCCGCTTACAGACAAGCTGTGACCGTCTCCGGGAGCTGCATGTGTCA
GAGGTTTTCACCGTCATCACCGAAACGCGCGAGACGAAAGGGCCTCGTGATACGCCTATTTTTATAGGTT
AATGTCATGATAATAATGGTTTCTTAGACGTCAGGTGGCACTTTTCGGGGAAATGTGCGCGGAACCCCTA
TTTGTTTATTTTTCTAAATACATTCAAATATGTATCCGCTCATGAGACAATAACCCTGATAAATGCTTCA
ATAATATTGAAAAAGGAAGAGTATGAGTATTCAACATTTCCGTGTCGCCCTTATTCCCTTTTTTGCGGCA
TTTTGCCTTCCTGTTTTTGCTCACCCAGAAACGCTGGTGAAAGTAAAAGATGCTGAAGATCAGTTGGGTG
CACGAGTGGGTTACATCGAACTGGATCTCAACAGCGGTAAGATCCTTGAGAGTTTTCGCCCCGAAGAACG
TTTTCCAATGATGAGCACTTTTAAAGTTCTGCTATGTGGCGCGGTATTATCCCGTATTGACGCCGGGCAA
GAGCAACTCGGTCGCCGCATACACTATTCTCAGAATGACTTGGTTGAGTACTCACCAGTCACAGAAAAGC
ATCTTACGGATGGCATGACAGTAAGAGAATTATGCAGTGCTGCCATAACCATGAGTGATAACACTGCGGC
CAACTTACTTCTGACAACGATCGGAGGACCGAAGGAGCTAACCGCTTTTTTGCACAACATGGGGGATCAT
GTAACTCGCCTTGATCGTTGGGAACCGGAGCTGAATGAAGCCATACCAAACGACGAGCGTGACACCACGA
TGCCTGTAGCAATGGCAACAACGTTGCGCAAACTATTAACTGGCGAACTACTTACTCTAGCTTCCCGGCA
ACAATTAATAGACTGGATGGAGGCGGATAAAGTTGCAGGACCACTTCTGCGCTCGGCCCTTCCGGCTGGC
TGGTTTATTGCTGATAAATCTGGAGCCGGTGAGCGTGGGTCTCGCGGTATCATTGCAGCACTGGGGCCAG
ATGGTAAGCCCTCCCGTATCGTAGTTATCTACACGACGGGGAGTCAGGCAACTATGGATGAACGAAATAG
ACAGATCGCTGAGATAGGTGCCTCACTGATTAAGCATTGGTAACTGTCAGACCAAGTTTACTCATATATA
CTTTAGATTGATTTAAAACTTCATTTTTAATTTAAAAGGATCTAGGTGAAGATCCTTTTTGATAATCTCA
TGACCAAAATCCCTTAACGTGAGTTTTCGTTCCACTGAGCGTCAGACCCCGTAGAAAAGATCAAAGGATC
TTCTTGAGATCCTTTTTTTCTGCGCGTAATCTGCTGCTTGCAAACAAAAAAACCACCGCTACCAGCGGTG
GTTTGTTTGCCGGATCAAGAGCTACCAACTCTTTTTCCGAAGGTAACTGGCTTCAGCAGAGCGCAGATAC
CAAATACTGTTCTTCTAGTGTAGCCGTAGTTAGGCCACCACTTCAAGAACTCTGTAGCACCGCCTACATA
CCTCGCTCTGCTAATCCTGTTACCAGTGGCTGCTGCCAGTGGCGATAAGTCGTGTCTTACCGGGTTGGAC
Features (pLannotate 1.2.2; 14 found; start..end, strand, type, name):
    385..412     +  repeat_region  AAV2 ITR (fragment): inverted terminal repeat of adeno-associated virus serotype 2 inverted
    441..468     +  repeat_region  AAV2 ITR (fragment): inverted terminal repeat of adeno-associated virus serotype 2 inverted
   1297..2013    +  CDS            SYFP2: SYFP2 is a basic (constitutively fluorescent) yellow fluorescent protein published in 2006, derived from Aequorea victoria. It is reported to be a very rapidly-maturing monomer with moderate acid sensitivity.
   2053..2210    +  misc_feature   WPRE (fragment): woodchuck hepatitis virus posttranscriptional regulatory element
   2216..2296    +  misc_feature   WPRE (fragment): woodchuck hepatitis virus posttranscriptional regulatory element
   2313..2424    +  polyA_signal   bGH poly(A) signal: bovine growth hormone polyadenylation signal
   2542..2682    +  repeat_region  AAV2 ITR: inverted terminal repeat of adeno-associated virus serotype 2 inverted
   2687..2738    -  misc_feature   bom (fragment): basis of mobility region from pBR322
   2757..3212    +  rep_origin     f1 ori (sequence partly withheld): f1 bacteriophage origin of replication; arrow indicates direction of (+) strand synthesis
   3213..3262    -  misc_feature   bom (fragment): basis of mobility region from pBR322
   3364..3399    -  CDS            rop (fragment): Rop protein, which maintains plasmids at low copy number; rop
   3494..3598    +  promoter       AmpR promoter: bla
   3599..4459    +  CDS            AmpR: β-lactamase; bla; confers resistance to ampicillin, carbenicillin, and related antibiotics
   4630..312     +  rep_origin     ori (across the origin): high-copy-number ColE1/pMB1/pBR322/pUC origin of replication
