[The description below was written by a language model from this plasmid's Addgene catalogue record and pLannotate feature annotations shown in this document.]
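Description:
AiP1873 - pAAV-AiE2499m-minBG-SYFP2-WPRE-BGHpA is an AAV transfer plasmid built on a pAAV2 backbone and intended for packaging a reporter genome into recombinant adeno-associated virus for delivery to brain tissue. It is propagated in bacteria as a high-copy plasmid through a ColE1/pUC-type origin and is selected with ampicillin via the β-lactamase gene and its native promoter. An f1 phage origin and short remnants of pBR322 bom and rop sequences are also present in the backbone. The sequenced record is about 4.9 kb. AAV2 inverted terminal repeats flank the expression cassette; the downstream ITR is annotated in full, whereas the upstream one is detected only as two short fragments. This may simply reflect how hard these repeats are to sequence and annotate.

Between the ITRs, the candidate enhancer AiE2499m sits upstream of a minimal beta-globin promoter (minBG). A minimal promoter like this has little activity on its own, so expression depends largely on the enhancer. Neither the enhancer nor minBG is picked up by the automated annotation, but both presumably occupy the unannotated stretch between the left ITR and the SYFP2 coding sequence. SYFP2 is a monomeric, rapidly maturing yellow fluorescent protein derived from Aequorea victoria. Its transcript is followed by a WPRE, annotated as two fragments, which enhances transcript stability and expression, and by the bovine growth hormone polyadenylation signal. The enhancer was inserted by Gibson assembly at an SgrAI site that was destroyed in the process.

The construct belongs to a collection of enhancer AAVs for genetic access to cortical cell types, with fluorescence reporting the brain cell populations in which AiE2499m is active. The record does not state which populations those are.
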