Addgene plasmid #214564: AiP1873 - pAAV-AiE2499m-minBG-SYFP2-WPRE-BGHpA
Purpose: AiE2499m is an enhancer sequence, designed to drive AAV-mediated transgene expression in specific populations of brain cells
Depositing lab: Allen Institute for Brain Science & Bosiljka Tasic. Depositing organization: Allen Institute. Publication: A suite of enhancer AAVs and transgenic mouse lines for genetic access to cortical cell types. Ben-Simon Y, Hooper M, Narayan S, Daigle TL, Dwivedi D, Way SW, Oster A, Stafford DA, Mich JK, Taormina MJ, Martinez RA, Opitz-Araya X, Roth JR, Alexander JR, Allen S, Amster A, Arbuckle J, Ayala A, Baker PM, Bakken TE, Barcelli T, Barta S, Bendrick J, Bertagnolli D, Bielstein C, Bishwakarma P, Bowlus J, Boyer G, Brouner K, Casian B, Casper T, Chakka AB, Chakrabarty R, Chance RK, Chavan S, Clark M, Colbert K, Collman F, Daniel S, Departee M, DiValentin P, Donadio N, Dotson N, Egdorf T, Fliss T, Gabitto M, Garcia J, Gary A, Gasperini M, Gloe J, Goldy J, Gore BB, Graybuck L, Greisman N, Haeseleer F, Halterman C, Haradon Z, Hastings SD, Helback O, Ho W, Hockemeyer D, Huang C, Huff S, Hunker A, Johansen N, Jones D, Juneau Z, Kalmbach B, Kannan M, Khem S, Kussick E, Kutsal R, Larsen R, Lee C, Lee AY, Leibly M, Lenz GH, Li S, Liang E, Lusk N, Madigan Z, Malloy J, Malone J, McCue R, Melchor J, Mollenkopf T, Moosman S, Morin E, Newman D, Ng L, Ngo K, Omstead V, Otto S, Oyama A, Pena N, Pham T, Phillips E, Pom CA, Potekhina L, Ransford S, Ray PL, Rette D, Reynoldson C, Rimorin C, Rocha D, Ruiz A, Sanchez REA, Sawyer L, Sedeno-Cortes A, Sevigny JP, Shapovalova N, Shepard N, Shulga L, Sigler AR, Siverts L, Soliman S, Somasundaram S, Staats B, Stewart K, Szelenyi E, Tieu M, Trader C, Tran A, van Velthoven CTJ, Walker M, Wang Y, Weed N, Wirthlin M, Wood T, Wynalda B, Yao Z, Zhou T, Ariza J, Dee N, Reding M, Ronellenfitch K, Mufti S, Sunkin SM, Smith KA, Esposito L, Waters J, Thyagarajan B, Yao S, Lein ES, Zeng H, Levi BP, Ngai J, Ting JT, Tasic B. Cell. 2025 May 16:S0092-8674(25)00513-6. doi: 10.1016/j.cell.2025.05.002. PubMed 40403729.
Backbone
  Vector backbone: pAAV2
  Vector type: AAV
Growth in bacteria
  Bacterial resistance: Ampicillin, 100 μg/mL
  Growth temperature: 37°C
  Growth strain: NEB Stable
  Copy number: High Copy
Gene/Insert
  Gene/Insert name: SYFP2
  Species: Synthetic
  Promoter: minBG
  Cloning method: Gibson Cloning
Terms and licenses: Academic/Nonprofit Terms; Industry Terms: Not Available to Industry
Depositor comments: 5' Cloning Site: SgrAI (destroyed), 3' Cloning Site: SgrAI (destroyed). Please visit https://doi.org/10.1101/2024.06.10.597244 for bioRxiv preprint.
How to cite: AiP1873 - pAAV-AiE2499m-minBG-SYFP2-WPRE-BGHpA was a gift from Allen Institute for Brain Science & Bosiljka Tasic (Addgene plasmid # 214564 ; http://n2t.net/addgene:214564 ; RRID:Addgene_214564)
